Addgene plasmid #167218: pJBL7048
Purpose: cell-free nitrate sensing reporter
Depositing lab: Julius Lucks. Depositing organization: Northwestern University.
Backbone
  Vector backbone: pUC19
  Vector type: Synthetic Biology
Growth in bacteria
  Bacterial resistance: Ampicillin, 100 μg/mL
  Growth temperature: 37°C
  Growth strain: DH5alpha
  Copy number: High Copy
Gene/Insert
  Gene/Insert name: pNar-sfGFP
  Species: Other
  Mutation: ydfJ115 promoter
  Cloning method: Gibson Cloning
Terms and licenses: Academic/Nonprofit Terms; Industry Terms: Not Available to Industry
How to cite: pJBL7048 was a gift from Julius Lucks (Addgene plasmid # 167218 ; http://n2t.net/addgene:167218 ; RRID:Addgene_167218)
