[The description below was written by a language model from this plasmid's Addgene catalogue record and pLannotate feature annotations shown in this document.]
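Description:
pJBL7048 is a pUC19-based synthetic biology plasmid of about 4 kb that serves as the reporter component of a cell-free nitrate sensor. It is maintained in E. coli at high copy through the ColE1/pUC-type origin of replication and is selected with ampicillin via the β-lactamase (AmpR) gene and its native promoter. The annotation also picks up remnants of the pUC19 backbone, including fragments of lacZα, the multiple cloning site, the lac promoter/operator with its CAP binding site, and short pieces of lacI, rop and bom. These are scaffold leftovers rather than functional parts of the reporter.

The payload, assembled by Gibson cloning, is recorded as pNar-sfGFP: a nitrate-responsive promoter driving superfolder GFP, with the catalogue noting the "ydfJ115 promoter" as the specific promoter variant. The promoter itself is not called out in the feature table, but an unannotated stretch of about 200 bp lies immediately upstream of the sfGFP coding sequence, where it would be expected to sit. Downstream of sfGFP is a short match to a 6xHis-containing composite tag, which is only 18 nt long and probably represents just a His-tag-like segment. This is followed by a region from the E. coli rrnB operon comprising 5S rRNA sequence and the T1 transcription terminator, which ends the reporter transcript.

In use, the plasmid supplies a fluorescent output in cell-free gene expression reactions, so that sfGFP production reports the presence of nitrate. The plasmid encodes no annotated nitrate-sensing regulatory proteins, so these would have to come from elsewhere in the reaction. The record does not say how they are supplied.
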