Features (pLannotate 1.2.2; 15 found; start..end, strand, type, name):
     49..153     -  promoter       AmpR promoter: bla
    248..283     +  CDS            rop (fragment): Rop protein, which maintains plasmids at low copy number; rop
    385..484     +  misc_feature   bom (fragment): basis of mobility region from pBR322
    490..643     -  CDS            lacZα (fragment): LacZα fragment of β-galactosidase; lacZ fragment
    847..1560    +  CDS            Superfolder GFP: Superfolder GFP is a basic (constitutively fluorescent) green fluorescent protein published in 2005, derived from Aequorea victoria. It is reported to be a very rapidly-maturing weak dimer.
   1628..1645    +  CDS            capTEV™ (fragment): composite tag for in vivo biotinylation, TEV protease cleavage, and 6xHis tagging
   1752..1867    +  ncRNA          5S rRNA: Accession: RF00001 - 5S ribosomal RNA
   1871..1917    +  terminator     rrnB T1 terminator: transcription terminator T1 from the E. coli rrnB gene
   1966..2000    +  misc_feature   MCS (fragment): pUC18/19 multiple cloning site
   2037..2053    -  protein_bind   lac operator: The lac repressor binds to the lac operator to inhibit transcription in E. coli. This inhibition can be relieved by adding lactose or isopropyl-β-D-thiogalactopyranoside (IPTG). lac repressor encoded by lacI
   2061..2091    -  promoter       lac promoter: promoter for the E. coli lac operon
   2106..2127    -  protein_bind   CAP binding site: CAP binding activates transcription in the presence of cAMP. E. coli catabolite activator protein
   2140..2232    -  CDS            lacI (fragment): lac repressor; lacI; The lac repressor binds to the lac operator to inhibit transcription in E. coli. This inhibition can be relieved by adding lactose or isopropyl-β-D-thiogalactopyranoside (IPTG).
   2414..3002    -  rep_origin     ori: high-copy-number ColE1/pMB1/pBR322/pUC origin of replication
   3173..48      -  CDS            AmpR (across the origin): β-lactamase; bla; confers resistance to ampicillin, carbenicillin, and related antibiotics
>Addgene plasmid #167218 | pJBL7048 | addgene full sequence | sequence record 331012 | Addgene NGS Result
TGCCGCAAAAAAGGGAATAAGGGCGACACGGAAATGTTGAATACTCATACTCTTCCTTTTTCAATATTAT
TGAAGCATTTATCAGGGTTATTGTCTCATGAGCGGATACATATTTGAATGTATTTAGAAAAATAAACAAA
TAGGGGTTCCGCGCACATTTCCCCGAAAAGTGCCACCTGACGTCTAAGAAACCATTATTATCATGACATT
AACCTATAAAAATAGGCGTATCACGAGGCCCTTTCGTCTCGCGCGTTTCGGTGATGACGGTGAAAACCTC
TGACACATGCAGCTCCCGGAGACGGTCACAGCTTGTCTGTAAGCGGATGCCGGGAGCAGACAAGCCCGTC
AGGGCGCGTCAGCGGGTGTTGGCGGGTGTCGGGGCTGGCTTAACTATGCGGCATCAGAGCAGATTGTACT
GAGAGTGCACCATATGCGGTGTGAAATACCGCACAGATGCGTAAGGAGAAAATACCGCATCAGGCGCCAT
TCGCCATTCAGGCTGCGCAACTGTTGGGAAGGGCGATCGGTGCGGGCCTCTTCGCTATTACGCCAGCTGG
CGAAAGGGGGATGTGCTGCAAGGCGATTAAGTTGGGTAACGCCAGGGTTTTCCCAGTCACGACGTTGTAA
AACGACGGCCAGTAAGATCTCGGCTGAATTCTAAAGATCTACTGCATATTTGAAAATTGCCCAAACGTAC
ATGCCCGAATGTACGTTTTTTTCATTTCATTGTCAACTACAATGAGAAAGAATGTGATCAAGCAATGTGT
TGAAAGGAGATTATCACGTCGACTCTCGAGTGAGATTGTTGACGGTACCGTATTTTGGATCTAGGAGGAA
GGATCTATGAGCAAAGGAGAAGAACTTTTCACTGGAGTTGTCCCAATTCTTGTTGAATTAGATGGTGATG
TTAATGGGCACAAATTTTCTGTCCGTGGAGAGGGTGAAGGTGATGCTACAAACGGAAAACTCACCCTTAA
ATTTATTTGCACTACTGGAAAACTACCTGTTCCGTGGCCAACACTTGTCACTACTCTGACCTATGGTGTT
CAATGCTTTTCCCGTTATCCGGATCACATGAAACGGCATGACTTTTTCAAGAGTGCCATGCCCGAAGGTT
ATGTACAGGAACGCACTATATCTTTCAAAGATGACGGGACCTACAAGACGCGTGCTGAAGTCAAGTTTGA
AGGTGATACCCTTGTTAATCGTATCGAGTTAAAGGGTATTGATTTTAAAGAAGATGGAAACATTCTTGGA
CACAAACTCGAGTACAACTTTAACTCACACAATGTATACATCACGACAGACAAACAAAAGAATGGAATCA
AAGCTAACTTCAAAATTCGCCACAACGTTGAAGATGGTTCCGTTCAACTAGCAGACCATTATCAACAAAA
TACTCCAATTGGCGATGGCCCTGTCCTTTTACCAGACAACCATTACCTGTCGACACAATCTGTCCTTTCG
AAAGATCCCAACGAAAAGCGTGACCACATGGTCCTTCTTGAGTTTGTAACTGCTGCTGGGATTACACATG
GCATGGATGAGCTCTACAAATAAGGATCTGAAGCTTGGGCCCGAACAAAAACTCATCTCAGAAGAGGATC
TGAATAGCGCCGTCGACCATCATCATCATCATCATTGAGTTTAAACGGTCTCCAGCTTGGCTGTTTTGGC
GGATGAGAGAAGATTTTCAGCCTGATACAGATTAAATCAGAACGCAGAAGCGGTCTGATAAAACAGAATT
TGCCTGGCGGCAGTAGCGCGGTGGTCCCACCTGACCCCATGCCGAACTCAGAAGTGAAACGCCGTAGCGC
CGATGGTAGTGTGGGGTCTCCCCATGCGAGAGTAGGGAACTGCCAGGCATCAAATAAAACGAAAGGCTCA
GTCGAAAGACTGGGCCTTTCGTTTTATCTGTTGTTTGTCGGTGAACTCTGAAAGGAGGAACTATATCCGG
ATCGAGATCCTCTAGAGTCGACCTGCAGGCATGCAAGCTTGGCGTAATCATGGTCATAGCTGTTTCCTGT
GTGAAATTGTTATCCGCTCACAATTCCACACAACATACGAGCCGGAAGCATAAAGTGTAAAGCCTGGGGT
GCCTAATGAGTGAGCTAACTCACATTAATTGCGTTGCGCTCACTGCCCGCTTTCCAGTCGGGAAACCTGT
CGTGCCAGCTGCATTAATGAATCGGCCAACGCGCGGGGAGAGGCGGTTTGCGTATTGGGCGCTCTTCCGC
TTCCTCGCTCACTGACTCGCTGCGCTCGGTCGTTCGGCTGCGGCGAGCGGTATCAGCTCACTCAAAGGCG
GTAATACGGTTATCCACAGAATCAGGGGATAACGCAGGAAAGAACATGTGAGCAAAAGGCCAGCAAAGGC
CAGGAACCGTAAAAAGGCCGCGTTGCTGGCGTTTTTCCATAGGCTCCGCCCCCCTGACGAGCATCACAAA
AATCGACGCTCAAGTCAGAGGTGGCGAAACCCGACAGGACTATAAAGATACCAGGCGTTTCCCCCTGGAA
GCTCCCTCGTGCGCTCTCCTGTTCCGACCCTGCCGCTTACCGGATACCTGTCCGCCTTTCTCCCTTCGGG
AAGCGTGGCGCTTTCTCATAGCTCACGCTGTAGGTATCTCAGTTCGGTGTAGGTCGTTCGCTCCAAGCTG
GGCTGTGTGCACGAACCCCCCGTTCAGCCCGACCGCTGCGCCTTATCCGGTAACTATCGTCTTGAGTCCA
ACCCGGTAAGACACGACTTATCGCCACTGGCAGCAGCCACTGGTAACAGGATTAGCAGAGCGAGGTATGT
AGGCGGTGCTACAGAGTTCTTGAAGTGGTGGCCTAACTACGGCTACACTAGAAGAACAGTATTTGGTATC
TGCGCTCTGCTGAAGCCAGTTACCTTCGGAAAAAGAGTTGGTAGCTCTTGATCCGGCAAACAAACCACCG
CTGGTAGCGGTGGTTTTTTTGTTTGCAAGCAGCAGATTACGCGCAGAAAAAAAGGATCTCAAGAAGATCC
TTTGATCTTTTCTACGGGGTCTGACGCTCAGTGGAACGAAAACTCACGTTAAGGGATTTTGGTCATGAGA
TTATCAAAAAGGATCTTCACCTAGATCCTTTTAAATTAAAAATGAAGTTTTAAATCAATCTAAAGTATAT
ATGAGTAAACTTGGTCTGACAGTTACCAATGCTTAATCAGTGAGGCACCTATCTCAGCGATCTGTCTATT
TCGTTCATCCATAGTTGCCTGACTCCCCGTCGTGTAGATAACTACGATACGGGAGGGCTTACCATCTGGC
CCCAGTGCTGCAATGATACCGCGAGACCCACGCTCACCGGCTCCAGATTTATCAGCAATAAACCAGCCAG
CCGGAAGGGCCGAGCGCAGAAGTGGTCCTGCAACTTTATCCGCCTCCATCCAGTCTATTAATTGTTGCCG
GGAAGCTAGAGTAAGTAGTTCGCCAGTTAATAGTTTGCGCAACGTTGTTGCCATTGCTACAGGCATCGTG
GTGTCACGCTCGTCGTTTGGTATGGCTTCATTCAGCTCCGGTTCCCAACGATCAAGGCGAGTTACATGAT
CCCCCATGTTGTGCAAAAAAGCGGTTAGCTCCTTCGGTCCTCCGATCGTTGTCAGAAGTAAGTTGGCCGC
AGTGTTATCACTCATGGTTATGGCAGCACTGCATAATTCTCTTACTGTCATGCCATCCGTAAGATGCTTT
TCTGTGACTGGTGAGTACTCAACCAAGTCATTCTGAGAATAGTGTATGCGGCGACCGAGTTGCTCTTGCC
CGGCGTCAATACGGGATAATACCGCGCCACATAGCAGAACTTTAAAAGTGCTCATCATTGGAAAACGTTC
TTCGGGGCGAAAACTCTCAAGGATCTTACCGCTGTTGAGATCCAGTTCGATGTAACCCACTCGTGCACCC
AACTGATCTTCAGCATCTTTTACTTTCACCAGCGTTTCTGGGTGAGCAAAAACAGGAAGGCAAAA
